Addgene plasmid #216982: pET26b(modified)-B-Sm
Purpose: Expression of GvpB-Linker-Small BiT
Depositing lab: George Lu. Depositing organization: Rice University. Publication: Elucidating the assembly of gas vesicles by systematic protein-protein interaction analysis. Iburg M, Anderson AP, Wong VT, Anton ED, He A, Lu GJ. EMBO J. 2024 Oct;43(19):4156-4172. doi: 10.1038/s44318-024-00178-2. Epub 2024 Sep 3. PubMed 39227754.
Backbone
  Vector backbone: pET26b
  Vector type: Bacterial Expression
Growth in bacteria
  Bacterial resistance: Kanamycin, 50 μg/mL
  Growth temperature: 30°C
  Growth strain: DH5alpha
  Copy number: Low Copy
Gene/Insert
  Gene/Insert name: GvpB-Linker-Small BiT (alt name: GvpA2)
  Species: Synthetic; Priestia megaterium
  Tag / fusion protein: Split Nanoluciferase SmallBiT (C terminal on insert)
  Cloning method: Gibson Cloning
Terms and licenses: Academic/Nonprofit Terms; Industry Terms: Not Available to Industry
Depositor comments: Please visit https://www.biorxiv.org/content/10.1101/2023.07.23.550228v1 for bioRxiv preprint.
How to cite: pET26b(modified)-B-Sm was a gift from George Lu (Addgene plasmid # 216982 ; http://n2t.net/addgene:216982 ; RRID:Addgene_216982)
