[The description below was written by a language model from this plasmid's Addgene catalogue record and pLannotate feature annotations shown in this document.]
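Description:
pET26b(modified)-B-Sm is a 5,555 nt bacterial expression plasmid built on a modified pET26b backbone and used to produce the gas vesicle protein GvpB (also called GvpA2) from Priestia megaterium as a C-terminal fusion, through a linker, to the SmallBiT fragment of split nanoluciferase. The fusion was assembled by Gibson cloning. Selection is by kanamycin, through an aph(3')-Ia aminoglycoside phosphotransferase gene. The annotated replication region is a p15A origin, with an adjacent short RSF origin fragment, rather than the pBR322-type origin usual for pET vectors. This may be part of what "modified" refers to, and it fits the low copy number listed. A p15A origin allows co-maintenance with a ColE1-type plasmid. The bom site, rop gene, remnants of a tetracycline resistance gene and an f1 phage origin are also present as backbone elements.

Expression follows the standard pET arrangement: a T7 promoter followed immediately by a lac operator, the T7 gene 10 ribosome binding site, the gvpB coding sequence and a T7 terminator. A lacI gene with its own promoter is carried on the plasmid, so transcription depends on T7 RNA polymerase in the host and is inducible with IPTG. The feature table annotates gvpB but not the linker or SmallBiT, which presumably lie in the unannotated stretch downstream. A short match to a T7 gene 10B-derived solubility tag sits just before the terminator and may simply be residual vector sequence.

In split-luciferase complementation, SmallBiT regains luminescence only when brought close to a LargeBiT-tagged partner. The associated publication describes a systematic protein-protein interaction analysis of gas vesicle assembly, which is the likely use of this GvpB fusion.
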