Features (pLannotate 1.2.2; 19 found; start..end, strand, type, name):
     13..441     +  rep_origin     f1 ori (sequence partly withheld): f1 bacteriophage origin of replication; arrow indicates direction of (+) strand synthesis
    494..551     +  promoter       AmpR promoter (fragment): bla
    560..1375    -  CDS            KanR: aminoglycoside phosphotransferase; aph(3')-Ia; confers resistance to kanamycin in bacteria or G418 (Geneticin®) in eukaryotes
   1497..2042    +  rep_origin     p15A ori: Plasmids containing the medium-copy-number p15A origin of replication can be propagated in E. coli cells that contain a second plasmid with the ColE1 origin.
   2102..2235    +  rep_origin     RSF ori (fragment): Plasmids containing the RSF 1030 origin of replication can be propagated in E. coli cells that contain additional plasmids with compatible origins.
   2240..2379    -  misc_feature   bom: basis of mobility region from pBR322
   2481..2672    -  CDS            rop: Rop protein, which maintains plasmids at low copy number; rop
   2689..3069    +  CDS            YPB1_ECOLX: Protein predicted: Swiss-Prot protein existence level 4. From Escherichia coli.
   3141..3432    -  CDS            TcR (fragment): tetracycline efflux protein; tet; confers resistance to tetracycline
   3447..3468    -  protein_bind   CAP binding site: CAP binding activates transcription in the presence of cAMP. E. coli catabolite activator protein
   3481..4563    -  CDS            lacI: lac repressor; lacI; The lac repressor binds to the lac operator to inhibit transcription in E. coli. This inhibition can be relieved by adding lactose or isopropyl-β-D-thiogalactopyranoside (IPTG).
   4564..4641    -  promoter       lacI promoter: lacI
   4649..4928    -  CDS            TcR (fragment): tetracycline efflux protein; tet; confers resistance to tetracycline
   4950..4968    +  promoter       T7 promoter: promoter for bacteriophage T7 RNA polymerase
   4969..4993    +  protein_bind   lac operator: The lac repressor binds to the lac operator to inhibit transcription in E. coli. This inhibition can be relieved by adding lactose or isopropyl-β-D-thiogalactopyranoside (IPTG). lac repressor encoded by lacI
   5008..5030    +  RBS            RBS: efficient ribosome binding site from bacteriophage T7 gene 10 (Olins and Rangwala, 1989)
   5038..5301    +  CDS            gvpB: GVPB_BACME - Protein inferred from homology: Swiss-Prot protein existence level 3. Gas vesicles are small, hollow, gas filled protein structures that are found in several microbial planktonic microorganisms. They allow the positioning of the organism at the favorable depth for growth. GvpA type proteins form the essential core of the structure. From Bacillus megaterium.
   5427..5476    +  CDS            SET1 (fragment): solubility-enhancement tag derived from T7 phage gene 10B
   5484..5531    +  terminator     T7 terminator: transcription terminator for bacteriophage T7 RNA polymerase
>Addgene plasmid #216982 | pET26b(modified)-B-Sm | addgene full sequence | sequence record 445881 | Addgene NGS Result
TTGGCGAATGGG
[124 nt withheld, positions 13-136]
C
[91 nt withheld, positions 138-228]
A
[49 nt withheld, positions 230-278]
CCTTTGACGTTGGAGTCCACGTTCTTT
[37 nt withheld, positions 306-342]
ACCCTATCTCGGTCTATTCTTTTGATTTATAAGGGATTTTGCCGATTTCGGCCTATTGGTTAAAAAATGA
GCTGATTTAACAAAAATTTAACGCGAATTTTAACAAAATATTAACGCTTACAATTTAGGTGGCACTTTTC
GGGGAAATGTGCGCGGAACCCCTATTTGTTTATTTTTCTAAATACATTCAAATATGTATCCGCTCATGAA
TTAATTCTTAGAAAAACTCATCGAGCATCAAATGAAACTGCAATTTATTCATATCAGGATTATCAATACC
ATATTTTTGAAAAAGCCGTTTCTGTAATGAAGGAGAAAACTCACCGAGGCAGTTCCATAGGATGGCAAGA
TCCTGGTATCGGTCTGCGATTCCGACTCGTCCAACATCAATACAACCTATTAATTTCCCCTCGTCAAAAA
TAAGGTTATCAAGTGAGAAATCACCATGAGTGACGACTGAATCCGGTGAGAATGGCAAAAGTTTATGCAT
TTCTTTCCAGACTTGTTCAACAGGCCAGCCATTACGCTCGTCATCAAAATCACTCGCATCAACCAAACCG
TTATTCATTCGTGATTGCGCCTGAGCGAGACGAAATACGCGATCGCTGTTAAAAGGACAATTACAAACAG
GAATCGAATGCAACCGGCGCAGGAACACTGCCAGCGCATCAACAATATTTTCACCTGAATCAGGATATTC
TTCTAATACCTGGAATGCTGTTTTCCCGGGGATCGCAGTGGTGAGTAACCATGCATCATCAGGAGTACGG
ATAAAATGCTTGATGGTCGGAAGAGGCATAAATTCCGTCAGCCAGTTTAGTCTGACCATCTCATCTGTAA
CATCATTGGCAACGCTACCTTTGCCATGTTTCAGAAACAACTCTGGCGCATCGGGCTTCCCATACAATCG
ATAGATTGTCGCACCTGATTGCCCGACATTATCGCGAGCCCATTTATACCCATATAAATCAGCATCCATG
TTGGAATTTAATCGCGGCCTAGAGCAAGACGTTTCCCGTTGAATATGGCTCATAACACCCCTTGTATTAC
TGTTTATGTAAGCAGACAGTTTTATTGTTCATGACCAAAATCCCTTAACGTGAGTTTTCGTTCCACTGAG
CGTCAGACCCCGTAGAAAAGATCAAAGGATCTTCTTGAGATCGTTTTGGTCTGCGCGTAATCTCTTGCTC
TGAAAACGAAAAAACCGCCTTGCAGGGCGGTTTTTCGAAGGTTCTCTGAACTACCAACTCTTTGAACCGA
GGTAACTGGCTTGGAGGAGCGCAGTCACCAAAACTTGTCCTTTCAGTTTAGCCTTAACCGGCGCATGACT
TCAAGACTAACTCCTCTAAATCAATTACCAGTGGCTGCTGCCAGTGGTGCTTTTGCATGTCTTTCCGGGT
TGGACTCAAGACGATAGTTACCGGATAAGGCGCAGCGGTCGGACTGAACGGGGGGTTCGTGCATACAGTC
CAGCTTGGAGCGAACTGCCTACCCGGAACTGAGTGTCAGGCGTGGAATGAGACAAACGCGGCCATAACAG
CGGAATGACACCGGTAAACCGAAAGGCAGGAACAGGAGAGCGCACGAGGGAGCCGCCAGGGGGAAACGCC
TGGTATCTTTATAGTCCTGTCGGGTTTCGCCACCACTGATTTGAGCGTCAGATTTCGTGATGCTTGTCAG
GGGGGCGGAGCCTATGGAAAAACGTATGGAAAAACGCCAGCAACGCGGCCTTTTTACGGTTCCTGGCCTT
TTGCTGGCCTTTTGCTCACATGTTCTTTCCTGCGTTATCCCCTGATTCTGTGGATAACCGTATTACCGCC
TTTGAGTGAGCTGATACCGCTCGCCGCAGCCGAACGACCGAGCGCAGCGAGTCAGTGAGCGAGGAAGCGG
AAGAGCGCCTGATGCGGTATTTTCTCCTTACGCATCTGTGCGGTATTTCACACCGCAATGGTGCACTCTC
AGTACAATCTGCTCTGATGCCGCATAGTTAAGCCAGTATACACTCCGCTATCGCTACGTGACTGGGTCAT
GGCTGCGCCCCGACACCCGCCAACACCCGCTGACGCGCCCTGACGGGCTTGTCTGCTCCCGGCATCCGCT
TACAGACAAGCTGTGACCGTCTCCGGGAGCTGCATGTGTCAGAGGTTTTCACCGTCATCACCGAAACGCG
CGAGGCAGCTGCGGTAAAGCTCATCAGCGTGGTCGTGAAGCGATTCACAGATGTCTGCCTGTTCATCCGC
GTCCAGCTCGTTGAGTTTCTCCAGAAGCGTTAATGTCTGGCTTCTGATAAAGCGGGCCATGTTAAGGGCG
GTTTTTTCCTGTTTGGTCACTGATGCCTCCGTGTAAGGGGGATTTCTGTTCATGGGGGTAATGATACCGA
TGAAACGAGAGAGGATGCTCACGATACGGGTTACTGATGATGAACATGCCCGGTTACTGGAACGTTGTGA
GGGTAAACAACTGGCGGTATGGATGCGGCGGGACCAGAGAAAAATCACTCAGGGTCAATGCCAGCGCTTC
GTTAATACAGATGTAGGTGTTCCACAGGGTAGCCAGCAGCATCCTGCGATGCAGATCCGGAACATAATGG
TGCAGGGCGCTGACTTCCGCGTTTCCAGACTTTACGAAACACGGAAACCGAAGACCATTCATGTTGTTGC
TCAGGTCGCAGACGTTTTGCAGCAGCAGTCGCTTCACGTTCGCTCGCGTATCGGTGATTCATTCTGCTAA
CCAGTAAGGCAACCCCGCCAGCCTAGCCGGGTCCTCAACGACAGGAGCACGATCATGCGCACCCGTGGGG
CCGCCATGCCGGCGATAATGGCCTGCTTCTCGCCGAAACGTTTGGTGGCGGGACCAGTGACGAAGGCTTG
AGCGAGGGCGTGCAAGATTCCGAATACCGCAAGCGACAGGCCGATCATCGTCGCGCTCCAGCGAAAGCGG
TCCTCGCCGAAAATGACCCAGAGCGCTGCCGGCACCTGTCCTACGAGTTGCATGATAAAGAAGACAGTCA
TAAGTGCGGCGACGATAGTCATGCCCCGCGCCCACCGGAAGGAGCTGACTGGGTTGAAGGCTCTCAAGGG
CATCGGTCGAGATCCCGGTGCCTAATGAGTGAGCTAACTTACATTAATTGCGTTGCGCTCACTGCCCGCT
TTCCAGTCGGGAAACCTGTCGTGCCAGCTGCATTAATGAATCGGCCAACGCGCGGGGAGAGGCGGTTTGC
GTATTGGGCGCCAGGGTGGTTTTTCTTTTCACCAGTGAGACGGGCAACAGCTGATTGCCCTTCACCGCCT
GGCCCTGAGAGAGTTGCAGCAAGCGGTCCACGCTGGTTTGCCCCAGCAGGCGAAAATCCTGTTTGATGGT
GGTTAACGGCGGGATATAACATGAGCTGTCTTCGGTATCGTCGTATCCCACTACCGAGATATCCGCACCA
ACGCGCAGCCCGGACTCGGTAATGGCGCGCATTGCGCCCAGCGCCATCTGATCGTTGGCAACCAGCATCG
CAGTGGGAACGATGCCCTCATTCAGCATTTGCATGGTTTGTTGAAAACCGGACATGGCACTCCAGTCGCC
TTCCCGTTCCGCTATCGGCTGAATTTGATTGCGAGTGAGATATTTATGCCAGCCAGCCAGACGCAGACGC
GCCGAGACAGAACTTAATGGGCCCGCTAACAGCGCGATTTGCTGGTGACCCAATGCGACCAGATGCTCCA
CGCCCAGTCGCGTACCGTCTTCATGGGAGAAAATAATACTGTTGATGGGTGTCTGGTCAGAGACATCAAG
AAATAACGCCGGAACATTAGTGCAGGCAGCTTCCACAGCAATGGCATCCTGGTCATCCAGCGGATAGTTA
ATGATCAGCCCACTGACGCGTTGCGCGAGAAGATTGTGCACCGCCGCTTTACAGGCTTCGACGCCGCTTC
GTTCTACCATCGACACCACCACGCTGGCACCCAGTTGATCGGCGCGAGATTTAATCGCCGCGACAATTTG
CGACGGCGCGTGCAGGGCCAGACTGGAGGTGGCAACGCCAATCAGCAACGACTGTTTGCCCGCCAGTTGT
TGTGCCACGCGGTTGGGAATGTAATTCAGCTCCGCCATCGCCGCTTCCACTTTTTCCCGCGTTTTCGCAG
AAACGTGGCTGGCCTGGTTCACCACGCGGGAAACGGTCTGATAAGAGACACCGGCATACTCTGCGACATC
GTATAACGTTACTGGTTTCACATTCACCACCCTGAATTGACTCTCTTCCGGGCGCTATCATGCCATACCG
CGAAAGGTTTTGCGCCATTCGATGGTGTCCGGGATCTCGACGCTCTCCCTTATGCGACTCCTGCATTAGG
AAGCAGCCCAGTAGTAGGTTGAGGCCGTTGAGCACCGCCGCCGCAAGGAATGGTGCATGCAAGGAGATGG
CGCCCAACAGTCCCCCGGCCACGGGGCCTGCCACCATACCCACGCCGAAACAAGCGCTCATGAGCCCGAA
GTGGCGAGCCCGATCTTCCCCATCGGTGATGTCGGCGATATAGGCGCCAGCAACCGCACCTGTGGCGCCG
GTGATGCCGGCCACGATGCGTCCGGCGTAGAGGATCGAGATCTCGATCCCGCGAAATTAATACGACTCAC
TATAGGGGAATTGTGAGCGGATAACAATTCCCCTCTAGAGATAATTTTGTTTAACTTTAAGAAGGAGATA
TACATATGTCTATTCAAAAAAGTACTAATAGTTCAAGTTTAGCAGAAGTCATTGACCGTATTTTAGATAA
AGGAATTGTTATTGATGCTTTTGCAAGAGTTTCTGTTGTAGGAATTGAAATTTTAACGATTGAAGCGCGA
GTGGTTATTGCCAGTGTTGATACATGGTTACGCTATGCAGAAGCAGTAGGGCTTCTTCGTGACGACGTAG
AAGAAAACGGTCTTCCTGAACGTTCAAATTCAAGTGAAGGGCAGCCGCGTTTTAGTATTGTTTCTCAAGG
CAGTTCAGGTGGTGGCGGGAGCGGAGGTGGAGGCTCGAGCGGTGTGACCGGCTACCGGCTGTTCGAGGAG
ATTCTGTGAGGCTGTTTTGGCGGATGAGAGAAGATTGAGATCCGGCTGCTAACAAAGCCCGAAAGGAAGC
TGAGTTGGCTGCTGCCACCGCTGAGCAATAACTAGCATAACCCCTTGGGGCCTCTAAACGGGTCTTGAGG
GGTTTTTTGCTGAAAGGAGGAACTATATCCGGA
